>Addgene plasmid #236044 | pET19b-pps-gp32 | addgene full sequence | sequence record 479630 | Addgene NGS Result
TTCTTGAAGACGAAAGGGCCTCGTGATACGCCTATTTTTATAGGTTAATGTCATGATAATAATGGTTTCT
TAGACGTCAGGTGGCACTTTTCGGGGAAATGTGCGCGGAACCCCTATTTGTTTATTTTTCTAAATACATT
CAAATATGTATCCGCTCATGAGACAATAACCCTGATAAATGCTTCAATAATATTGAAAAAGGAAGAGTAT
GAGTATTCAACATTTCCGTGTCGCCCTTATTCCCTTTTTTGCGGCATTTTGCCTTCCTGTTTTTGCTCAC
CCAGAAACGCTGGTGAAAGTAAAAGATGCTGAAGATCAGTTGGGTGCACGAGTGGGTTACATCGAACTGG
ATCTCAACAGCGGTAAGATCCTTGAGAGTTTTCGCCCCGAAGAACGTTTTCCAATGATGAGCACTTTTAA
AGTTCTGCTATGTGGCGCGGTATTATCCCGTGTTGACGCCGGGCAAGAGCAACTCGGTCGCCGCATACAC
TATTCTCAGAATGACTTGGTTGAGTACTCACCAGTCACAGAAAAGCATCTTACGGATGGCATGACAGTAA
GAGAATTATGCAGTGCTGCCATAACCATGAGTGATAACACTGCGGCCAACTTACTTCTGACAACGATCGG
AGGACCGAAGGAGCTAACCGCTTTTTTGCACAACATGGGGGATCATGTAACTCGCCTTGATCGTTGGGAA
CCGGAGCTGAATGAAGCCATACCAAACGACGAGCGTGACACCACGATGCCTGCAGCAATGGCAACAACGT
TGCGCAAACTATTAACTGGCGAACTACTTACTCTAGCTTCCCGGCAACAATTAATAGACTGGATGGAGGC
GGATAAAGTTGCAGGACCACTTCTGCGCTCGGCCCTTCCGGCTGGCTGGTTTATTGCTGATAAATCTGGA
GCCGGTGAGCGTGGGTCTCGCGGTATCATTGCAGCACTGGGGCCAGATGGTAAGCCCTCCCGTATCGTAG
TTATCTACACGACGGGGAGTCAGGCAACTATGGATGAACGAAATAGACAGATCGCTGAGATAGGTGCCTC
ACTGATTAAGCATTGGTAACTGTCAGACCAAGTTTACTCATATATACTTTAGATTGATTTAAAACTTCAT
TTTTAATTTAAAAGGATCTAGGTGAAGATCCTTTTTGATAATCTCATGACCAAAATCCCTTAACGTGAGT
TTTCGTTCCACTGAGCGTCAGACCCCGTAGAAAAGATCAAAGGATCTTCTTGAGATCCTTTTTTTCTGCG
CGTAATCTGCTGCTTGCAAACAAAAAAACCACCGCTACCAGCGGTGGTTTGTTTGCCGGATCAAGAGCTA
CCAACTCTTTTTCCGAAGGTAACTGGCTTCAGCAGAGCGCAGATACCAAATACTGTCCTTCTAGTGTAGC
CGTAGTTAGGCCACCACTTCAAGAACTCTGTAGCACCGCCTACATACCTCGCTCTGCTAATCCTGTTACC
AGTGGCTGCTGCCAGTGGCGATAAGTCGTGTCTTACCGGGTTGGACTCAAGACGATAGTTACCGGATAAG
GCGCAGCGGTCGGGCTGAACGGGGGGTTCGTGCACACAGCCCAGCTTGGAGCGAACGACCTACACCGAAC
TGAGATACCTACAGCGTGAGCTATGAGAAAGCGCCACGCTTCCCGAAGGGAGAAAGGCGGACAGGTATCC
GGTAAGCGGCAGGGTCGGAACAGGAGAGCGCACGAGGGAGCTTCCAGGGGGAAACGCCTGGTATCTTTAT
AGTCCTGTCGGGTTTCGCCACCTCTGACTTGAGCGTCGATTTTTGTGATGCTCGTCAGGGGGGCGGAGCC
TATGGAAAAACGCCAGCAACGCGGCCTTTTTACGGTTCCTGGCCTTTTGCTGGCCTTTTGCTCACATGTT
CTTTCCTGCGTTATCCCCTGATTCTGTGGATAACCGTATTACCGCCTTTGAGTGAGCTGATACCGCTCGC
CGCAGCCGAACGACCGAGCGCAGCGAGTCAGTGAGCGAGGAAGCGGAAGAGCGCCTGATGCGGTATTTTC
TCCTTACGCATCTGTGCGGTATTTCACACCGCAATGGTGCACTCTCAGTACAATCTGCTCTGATGCCGCA
TAGTTAAGCCAGTATACACTCCGCTATCGCTACGTGACTGGGTCATGGCTGCGCCCCGACACCCGCCAAC
ACCCGCTGACGCGCCCTGACGGGCTTGTCTGCTCCCGGCATCCGCTTACAGACAAGCTGTGACCGTCTCC
GGGAGCTGCATGTGTCAGAGGTTTTCACCGTCATCACCGAAACGCGCGAGGCAGCTGCGGTAAAGCTCAT
CAGCGTGGTCGTGAAGCGATTCACAGATGTCTGCCTGTTCATCCGCGTCCAGCTCGTTGAGTTTCTCCAG
AAGCGTTAATGTCTGGCTTCTGATAAAGCGGGCCATGTTAAGGGCGGTTTTTTCCTGTTTGGTCACTGAT
GCCTCCGTGTAAGGGGGATTTCTGTTCATGGGGGTAATGATACCGATGAAACGAGAGAGGATGCTCACGA
TACGGGTTACTGATGATGAACATGCCCGGTTACTGGAACGTTGTGAGGGTAAACAACTGGCGGTATGGAT
GCGGCGGGACCAGAGAAAAATCACTCAGGGTCAATGCCAGCGCTTCGTTAATACAGATGTAGGTGTTCCA
CAGGGTAGCCAGCAGCATCCTGCGATGCAGATCCGGAACATAATGGTGCAGGGCGCTGACTTCCGCGTTT
CCAGACTTTACGAAACACGGAAACCGAAGACCATTCATGTTGTTGCTCAGGTCGCAGACGTTTTGCAGCA
GCAGTCGCTTCACGTTCGCTCGCGTATCGGTGATTCATTCTGCTAACCAGTAAGGCAACCCCGCCAGCCT
AGCCGGGTCCTCAACGACAGGAGCACGATCATGCGCACCCGTGGCCAGGACCCAACGCTGCCCGAGATGC
GCCGCGTGCGGCTGCTGGAGATGGCGGACGCGATGGATATGTTCTGCCAAGGGTTGGTTTGCGCATTCAC
AGTTCTCCGCAAGAATTGATTGGCTCCAATTCTTGGAGTGGTGAATCCGTTAGCGAGGTGCCGCCGGCTT
CCATTCAGGTCGAGGTGGCCCGGCTCCATGCACCGCGACGCAACGCGGGGAGGCAGACAAGGTATAGGGC
GGCGCCTACAATCCATGCCAACCCGTTCCATGTGCTCGCCGAGGCGGCATAAATCGCCGTGACGATCAGC
GGTCCAATGATCGAAGTTAGGCTGGTAAGAGCCGCGAGCGATCCTTGAAGCTGTCCCTGATGGTCGTCAT
CTACCTGCCTGGACAGCATGGCCTGCAACGCGGGCATCCCGATGCCGCCGGAAGCGAGAAGAATCATAAT
GGGGAAGGCCATCCAGCCTCGCGTCGCGAACGCCAGCAAGACGTAGCCCAGCGCGTCGGCCGCCATGCCG
GCGATAATGGCCTGCTTCTCGCCGAAACGTTTGGTGGCGGGACCAGTGACGAAGGCTTGAGCGAGGGCGT
GCAAGATTCCGAATACCGCAAGCGACAGGCCGATCATCGTCGCGCTCCAGCGAAAGCGGTCCTCGCCGAA
AATGACCCAGAGCGCTGCCGGCACCTGTCCTACGAGTTGCATGATAAAGAAGACAGTCATAAGTGCGGCG
ACGATAGTCATGCCCCGCGCCCACCGGAAGGAGCTGACTGGGTTGAAGGCTCTCAAGGGCATCGGTCGAG
ATCCCGGTGCCTAATGAGTGAGCTAACTTACATTAATTGCGTTGCGCTCACTGCCCGCTTTCCAGTCGGG
AAACCTGTCGTGCCAGCTGCATTAATGAATCGGCCAACGCGCGGGGAGAGGCGGTTTGCGTATTGGGCGC
CAGGGTGGTTTTTCTTTTCACCAGTGAGACGGGCAACAGCTGATTGCCCTTCACCGCCTGGCCCTGAGAG
AGTTGCAGCAAGCGGTCCACGCTGGTTTGCCCCAGCAGGCGAAAATCCTGTTTGATGGTGGTTAACGGCG
GGATATAACATGAGCTGTCTTCGGTATCGTCGTATCCCACTACCGAGATATCCGCACCAACGCGCAGCCC
GGACTCGGTAATGGCGCGCATTGCGCCCAGCGCCATCTGATCGTTGGCAACCAGCATCGCAGTGGGAACG
ATGCCCTCATTCAGCATTTGCATGGTTTGTTGAAAACCGGACATGGCACTCCAGTCGCCTTCCCGTTCCG
CTATCGGCTGAATTTGATTGCGAGTGAGATATTTATGCCAGCCAGCCAGACGCAGACGCGCCGAGACAGA
ACTTAATGGGCCCGCTAACAGCGCGATTTGCTGGTGACCCAATGCGACCAGATGCTCCACGCCCAGTCGC
GTACCGTCTTCATGGGAGAAAATAATACTGTTGATGGGTGTCTGGTCAGAGACATCAAGAAATAACGCCG
GAACATTAGTGCAGGCAGCTTCCACAGCAATGGCATCCTGGTCATCCAGCGGATAGTTAATGATCAGCCC
ACTGACGCGTTGCGCGAGAAGATTGTGCACCGCCGCTTTACAGGCTTCGACGCCGCTTCGTTCTACCATC
GACACCACCACGCTGGCACCCAGTTGATCGGCGCGAGATTTAATCGCCGCGACAATTTGCGACGGCGCGT
GCAGGGCCAGACTGGAGGTGGCAACGCCAATCAGCAACGACTGTTTGCCCGCCAGTTGTTGTGCCACGCG
GTTGGGAATGTAATTCAGCTCCGCCATCGCCGCTTCCACTTTTTCCCGCGTTTTCGCAGAAACGTGGCTG
GCCTGGTTCACCACGCGGGAAACGGTCTGATAAGAGACACCGGCATACTCTGCGACATCGTATAACGTTA
CTGGTTTCACATTCACCACCCTGAATTGACTCTCTTCCGGGCGCTATCATGCCATACCGCGAAAGGTTTT
GCGCCATTCGATGGTGTCCGGGATCTCGACGCTCTCCCTTATGCGACTCCTGCATTAGGAAGCAGCCCAG
TAGTAGGTTGAGGCCGTTGAGCACCGCCGCCGCAAGGAATGGTGCATGCAAGGAGATGGCGCCCAACAGT
CCCCCGGCCACGGGGCCTGCCACCATACCCACGCCGAAACAAGCGCTCATGAGCCCGAAGTGGCGAGCCC
GATCTTCCCCATCGGTGATGTCGGCGATATAGGCGCCAGCAACCGCACCTGTGGCGCCGGTGATGCCGGC
CACGATGCGTCCGGCGTAGAGGATCGAGATCTCGATCCCGCGAAATTAATACGACTCACTATAGGGGAAT
TGTGAGCGGATAACAATTCCCCTCTAGAAATAATTTTGTTTAACTTTAAGAAGGAGATATACCATGGGCC
ATCATCATCATCATCATCATCATCATCACAGCAGCGGCCATATCGACGACGACGACAAGCATACCTCACT
GGAAGTTCTGTTCCAGGGGCCCCATATGATGTTCAAGCGGAAGAGCACAGCGGAACTGGCGGCGCAGATG
GCGAAATTGAATGGTAACAAAGGTTTCTCCTCAGAAGATAAAGGTGAATGGAAACTCAAACTTGATAATG
CGGGGAACGGGCAGGCCGTGATTCGTTTTCTGCCGAGTAAAAATGATGAACAAGCTCCGTTTGCCATCCT
GGTGAATCACGGCTTTAAAAAAAATGGTAAATGGTACATTGAGACGTGCTCGTCTACTCATGGTGACTAC
GATTCCTGCCCGGTGTGCCAATATATCTCCAAAAATGACTTGTACAATACTGATAACAAAGAATATTCTC
TGGTTAAACGCAAAACGTCTTACTGGGCGAACATTCTGGTGGTAAAGGACCCGGCCGCTCCGGAAAACGA
AGGCAAAGTTTTTAAATACCGCTTCGGAAAAAAAATCTGGGATAAAATTAATGCAATGATTGCCGTGGAC
GTCGAGATGGGTGAAACCCCGGTTGATGTTACCTGTCCCTGGGAGGGCGCCAATTTTGTGTTGAAGGTTA
AACAGGTAAGCGGATTTAGTAACTACGATGAATCAAAGTTCCTGAACCAGTCAGCTATCCCCAATATTGA
TGACGAATCCTTTCAGAAAGAACTCTTCGAACAGATGGTAGATCTTAGCGAAATGACATCTAAAGATAAA
TTCAAATCCTTTGAGGAACTGAATACCAAGTTCGGGCAGGTGATGGGGACGGCCGTAATGGGCGGCGCAG
CGGCGACTGCGGCGAAAAAAGCAGATAAAGTAGCCGACGATCTGGATGCTTTCAATGTAGATGATTTTAA
CACCAAGACCGAGGATGATTTTATGTCCTCAAGCTCCGGTAGCTCGTCAAGTGCTGATGATACCGATCTT
GATGATCTGCTGAATGATCTGTAAGGATCCGGCTGCTAACAAAGCCCGAAAGGAAGCTGAGTTGGCTGCT
GCCACCGCTGAGCAATAACTAGCATAACCCCTTGGGGCCTCTAAACGGGTCTTGAGGGGTTTTTTGCTGA
AAGGAGGAACTATATCCGGATATCCCGCAAGAGGCCCGGCAGTACCGGCATAACCAAGCCTATGCCTACA
GCATCCAGGGTGACGGTGCCGAGGATGACGATGAGCGCATTGTTAGATTTCATACACGGTGCCTGACTGC
GTTAGCAATTTAACTGTGATAAACTACCGCATTAAAGCTTATCGATGATAAGCTGTCAAACATGAGAA
Features (pLannotate 1.2.2; 20 found; start..end, strand, type, name):
    104..208     +  promoter       AmpR promoter: bla
    209..1069    +  CDS            AmpR: β-lactamase; bla; confers resistance to ampicillin, carbenicillin, and related antibiotics
   1240..1828    +  rep_origin     ori: high-copy-number ColE1/pMB1/pBR322/pUC origin of replication
   2014..2153    -  misc_feature   bom: basis of mobility region from pBR322
   2255..2446    -  CDS            rop: Rop protein, which maintains plasmids at low copy number; rop
   2463..2843    +  CDS            YPB1_ECOLX: Protein predicted: Swiss-Prot protein existence level 4. From Escherichia coli.
   3085..3709    -  CDS            TcR (fragment): tetracycline efflux protein; tet; confers resistance to tetracycline
   3724..3745    -  protein_bind   CAP binding site: CAP binding activates transcription in the presence of cAMP. E. coli catabolite activator protein
   3758..4840    -  CDS            lacI: lac repressor; lacI; The lac repressor binds to the lac operator to inhibit transcription in E. coli. This inhibition can be relieved by adding lactose or isopropyl-β-D-thiogalactopyranoside (IPTG).
   4841..4918    -  promoter       lacI promoter: lacI
   4926..5205    -  CDS            TcR (fragment): tetracycline efflux protein; tet; confers resistance to tetracycline
   5227..5245    +  promoter       T7 promoter: promoter for bacteriophage T7 RNA polymerase
   5246..5270    +  protein_bind   lac operator: The lac repressor binds to the lac operator to inhibit transcription in E. coli. This inhibition can be relieved by adding lactose or isopropyl-β-D-thiogalactopyranoside (IPTG). lac repressor encoded by lacI
   5285..5307    +  RBS            RBS: efficient ribosome binding site from bacteriophage T7 gene 10 (Olins and Rangwala, 1989)
   5320..5337    +  CDS            capTEV™ (fragment): composite tag for in vivo biotinylation, TEV protease cleavage, and 6xHis tagging
   5419..6321    +  CDS            32: SSB_BPT4 - Also known as ssb. Experimental evidence at protein level: Swiss-Prot protein existence level 1. Single-stranded DNA-binding protein that participates in viral DNA replication, recombination, and repair (Probable). Coats the lagging-strand ssDNA as the replication fork advances (PubMed:9079662). Stimulates the activities of viral DNA polymerase and DnaB-like SF4 replicative helicase, probably via its interaction with the helicase assembly factor (PubMed:14871889). Together with DnaB-like SF4 replicative helicase and the helicase assembly factor, promotes pairing of two homologous DN
   6332..6381    +  CDS            SET1 (fragment): solubility-enhancement tag derived from T7 phage gene 10B
   6389..6436    +  terminator     T7 terminator: transcription terminator for bacteriophage T7 RNA polymerase
   6459..6563    -  CDS            TcR (fragment): tetracycline efflux protein; tet; confers resistance to tetracycline
   6611..6639    -  promoter       tet promoter: E. coli promoter for tetracycline efflux protein gene
