[The description below was written by a language model from this plasmid's Addgene catalogue record and pLannotate feature annotations shown in this document.]
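Description:
pET19b-pps-gp32 is a 6,648-nt bacterial expression plasmid built on a pET19b-pps backbone and carrying a synthetic gene for gp32, the single-stranded DNA-binding protein of bacteriophage T4. It replicates in E. coli from a ColE1/pMB1-type origin. The pBR322-derived bom region and the rop gene are also present, consistent with the low copy number listed in the record. Selection is by ampicillin through the bla β-lactamase gene and its own promoter. The annotated tetracycline-resistance fragments and tet promoter are non-functional remnants of the pBR322 ancestry of pET vectors.

The gp32 coding sequence was inserted between NdeI and BamHI sites, downstream of a T7 promoter, a lac operator and the T7 gene 10 ribosome binding site, and is followed by the T7 terminator. A plasmid-borne lacI gene supplies lac repressor, so transcription requires a host that provides T7 RNA polymerase and is induced with IPTG. The backbone contributes an N-terminal His tag, which the annotation software detected as a short 6xHis-containing fragment just upstream of the insert, allowing metal-affinity purification. The "pps" in the backbone name may refer to a protease cleavage site between tag and protein, but the record does not state this. The short "SET1" hit after the gp32 reading frame is probably an annotation match to residual vector sequence rather than an intended fusion.

In T4, gp32 coats single-stranded DNA during replication, recombination and repair. The associated publication describes an open-source recombinase polymerase amplification (RPA) system, so the plasmid is evidently meant for producing recombinant gp32 as the single-stranded DNA-binding component of such reactions.
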