Addgene plasmid #236044: pET19b-pps-gp32
Purpose: gp32, synthetic gene
Depositing lab: Luis Gabriel Brieba. Depositing organization: CINVESTAV Irapuato. Publication: The concentration of single-stranded DNA-binding proteins is a critical factor in recombinase polymerase amplification (RPA), as revealed by insights from an open-source system. Cordoba-Andrade F, Peralta-Castro A, Garcia-Medel PL, Castro-Torres E, Gonzalez-Gonzalez R, Castro-Lara AY, Mora Garduno JD, Raygoza CD, Baruch-Torres N, Penafiel-Ayala A, Diaz-Quezada C, Cardona-Felix CS, Guzman Chavez F, Trasvina-Arenas CH, Sotelo-Mundo RR, Xoconostle-Cazares B, Martinez-Antonio A, Brieba de Castro LG. PeerJ. 2025 Aug 13;13:e19758. doi: 10.7717/peerj.19758. eCollection 2025. PubMed 40821985.
Backbone
  Vector backbone: pET19b-pps
  Vector type: Bacterial Expression
Growth in bacteria
  Bacterial resistance: Ampicillin, 100 μg/mL
  Growth temperature: 37°C
  Growth strain: DH5alpha
  Copy number: Low Copy
Gene/Insert
  Gene/Insert name: gp32 (alt name: gp32)
  Species: Synthetic; Bacteriophage T4
  Tag / fusion protein: His tag (N terminal on backbone)
  Cloning method: Restriction Enzyme; 5′ cloning site NdeI (unknown if destroyed); 3′ cloning site BamHI (unknown if destroyed)
  Sequencing primers: 5′ t7 promoter
How to cite: pET19b-pps-gp32 was a gift from Luis Gabriel Brieba (Addgene plasmid # 236044 ; http://n2t.net/addgene:236044 ; RRID:Addgene_236044)
