>Addgene plasmid #236044 | pET19b-pps-gp32 | depositor partial sequence | sequence record 470369 | pET19b-pps-gp32 sequence 918 bps
CATATGATGTTCAAGCGGAAGAGCACAGCGGAACTGGCGGCGCAGATGGCGAAATTGAATGGTAACAAAG
GTTTCTCCTCAGAAGATAAAGGTGAATGGAAACTCAAACTTGATAATGCGGGGAACGGGCAGGCCGTGAT
TCGTTTTCTGCCGAGTAAAAATGATGAACAAGCTCCGTTTGCCATCCTGGTGAATCACGGCTTTAAAAAA
AATGGTAAATGGTACATTGAGACGTGCTCGTCTACTCATGGTGACTACGATTCCTGCCCGGTGTGCCAAT
ATATCTCCAAAAATGACTTGTACAATACTGATAACAAAGAATATTCTCTGGTTAAACGCAAAACGTCTTA
CTGGGCGAACATTCTGGTGGTAAAGGACCCGGCCGCTCCGGAAAACGAAGGCAAAGTTTTTAAATACCGC
TTCGGAAAAAAAATCTGGGATAAAATTAATGCAATGATTGCCGTGGACGTCGAGATGGGTGAAACCCCGG
TTGATGTTACCTGTCCCTGGGAGGGCGCCAATTTTGTGTTGAAGGTTAAACAGGTAAGCGGATTTAGTAA
CTACGATGAATCAAAGTTCCTGAACCAGTCAGCTATCCCCAATATTGATGACGAATCCTTTCAGAAAGAA
CTCTTCGAACAGATGGTAGATCTTAGCGAAATGACATCTAAAGATAAATTCAAATCCTTTGAGGAACTGA
ATACCAAGTTCGGGCAGGTGATGGGGACGGCCGTAATGGGCGGCGCAGCGGCGACTGCGGCGAAAAAAGC
AGATAAAGTAGCCGACGATCTGGATGCTTTCAATGTAGATGATTTTAACACCAAGACCGAGGATGATTTT
ATGTCCTCAAGCTCCGGTAGCTCGTCAAGTGCTGATGATACCGATCTTGATGATCTGCTGAATGATCTGT
AAGGATCC
